>Addgene plasmid #169198 | hp-50%GC-40bp-Revbindsite | addgene full sequence | sequence record 334822 | Addgene NGS Result
CATGTCAATAATCGGCTGTCTTTCCTTATCATTCCTTCTAAATCCTCAAATGTATTATCTATTGACGGCT
CTAATCTATTAGTTGTTAGTGCTCCTAAAGATATTTTAGATAACCTTCCTCAATTCCTTTCA
[35 nt withheld, positions 133-167]
GGGTTTGATATTT
[32 nt withheld, positions 181-212]
ATTTGCTGCTGGCTCTCAGCGTGGCACTGTTGCAGGC
[41 nt withheld, positions 250-290]
TGGTGGTTCGTTCGGTATTTTTAAT
[68 nt withheld, positions 316-383]
A
[35 nt withheld, positions 385-419]
C
[38 nt withheld, positions 421-458]
G
[38 nt withheld, positions 460-497]
GATTGAGCGTCAAAATGTAGGTATTTCCATGAGCGTTTTTCCT
[38 nt withheld, positions 541-578]
C
[68 nt withheld, positions 580-647]
T
[309 nt withheld, positions 649-957]
C
[141 nt withheld, positions 959-1099]
CCTTTGACGTTGGAGTCCACGTTCTTT
[37 nt withheld, positions 1127-1163]
ACCCTATCTCGGGCTATTCTTTTGATTTATAAGGGATTTTGCCGATTTCGGAACCACCATCAAACAGGAT
TTTCGCCTGCTGGGGCAAACCAGCGTGGACCGCTTGCTGCAACTCTCTCACCTCAGCGCTGTCTAGAGGA
TCCGACTATCGAACCCGTCTAGATCGACTGACGTACGAGTCAACGTCTGGATCCATTTTTATGGATCCAG
ACGTTGACTCGTACGTCAGTCGATCTAGACTTTCCTCAGCGCGGGCACGGCCAGGCTCCCGCGCTTTAAT
GCGGTAGTTTATCACAGTTAAATTGCTAACGCAGTCAGGCACCGTGCATGAAATCTAACAATGCGCTCAT
CGTCATCCTCGGCACCGTCACCCTGGATGCTGTAGGCATAGGCTTGGTTATGCCGGTACTGCCGGGCCTC
TTGCGGGATATCGTCCATTCCGACAGCATCGCCAGTCACTATGGCGTGCTGCTAGCGCTATATGCGTTGA
TGCAATTTCTATGCGCACCCGTTCTCGGAGCACTGTCCGACCGCTTTGGCCGCCGCCCAGTCCTGCTCGC
TTCGCTACTTGGAGCCACTATCGACTACGCGATCATGGCGACCACACCCGTCCTGTGGATCCTCTACGCC
GGACGCATCGTGGCCGGCATCACCGGCGCCACAGGTGCGGTTGCTGGCGCCTATATCGCCGACATCACCG
ATGGGGAAGATCGGGCTCGCCACTTCGGGCTCATGAGCGCTTGTTTCGGCGTGGGTATGGTGGCAGGCCC
CGTGGCCGGGGGACTGTTGGGCGCCATCTCCTTGCATGCACCATTCCTTGCGGCGGCGGTGCTCAACGGC
CTCAACCTACTACTGGGCTGCTTCCTAATGCAGGAGTCGCATAAGGGAGAGCGTCGACCGATGCCCTTGA
GAGCCTTCAACCCAGTCAGCTCCTTCCGGTGGGCGCGGGGCATGACTATCGTCGCCGCACTTATGACTGT
CTTCTTTATCATGCAACTCGTAGGACAGGTGCCGGCAGCGCTCTGGGTCATTTTCGGCGAGGACCGCTTT
CGCTGGAGCGCGACGATGATCGGCCTGTCGCTTGCGGTATTCGGAATCTTGCACGCCCTCGCTCAAGCCT
TCGTCACTGGTCCCGCCACCAAACGTTTCGGCGAGAAGCAGGCCATTATCGCCGGCATGGCGGCCGACGC
GCTGGGCTACGTCTTGCTGGCGTTCGCGACGCGAGGCTGGATGGCCTTCCCCATTATGATTCTTCTCGCT
TCCGGCGGCATCGGGATGCCCGCGTTGCAGGCCATGCTGTCCAGGCAGGTAGATGACGACCATCAGGGAC
AGCTTCAAGGATCGCTCGCGGCTCTTACCAGCCTAACTTCGATCATTGGACCGCTGATCGTCACGGCGAT
TTATGCCGCCTCGGCGAGCACATGGAACGGGTTGGCATGGATTGTAGGCGCCGCCCTATACCTTGTCTGC
CTCCCCGCGTTGCGTCGCGGTGCATGGAGCCGGGCCACCTCGACCTGAATGGAAGCCGGCGGCACCTCGC
TAACGGATTCACCACTCCAAGAATTGGAGCCAATCAATTCTTGCGGAGAACTGTGAATGCGCAAACCAAC
CCTTGGCAGAACATATCCATCGCGTCCGCCATCTCCAGCAGCCGCACGCGGCGCATCTCGGGCAGCGTTG
GGTCCTGGCCACGGGTGCGCATGATCGTGCTCCTGTCGTTGAGGACCCGGCTAGGCTGGCGGGGTTGCCT
TACTGGTTAGCAGAATGAATCACCGATACGCGAGCGAACGTGAAGCGACTGCAAGGGCGAATTCGCGGCC
GCTAAATTCAATTCGCCCTATAGTGAGTCGTATTACAATTCACTGGCCGTCGTTTTACAACGTCGTGACT
GGGAAAACCCTGGCGTTACCCAACTTAATCGCCTTGCAGCACATCCCCCTTTCGCCAGCTGGCGTAATAG
CGAAGAGGCCCGCACCGATCGCCCTTCCCAACAGTTGCGCAGCCTATACGTACGGCAGTTTAAGGTTTAC
ACCTATAAAAGAGAGAGCCGTTATCGTCTGTTTGTGGATGTACAGAGTGATATTATTGACACGCCGGGGC
GACGGATGGTGATCCCCCTGGCCAGTGCACGTCTGCTGTCAGATAAAGTCTCCCGTGAACTTTACCCGGT
GGTGCATATCGGGGATGAAAGCTGGCGCATGATGACCACCGATATGGCCAGTGTGCCGGTCTCCGTTATC
GGGGAAGAAGTGGCTGATCTCAGCCACCGCGAAAATGACATCAAAAACGCCATTAACCTGATGTTCTGGG
GAATATAAATGTCAGGCATGAGATTATCAAAAAGGATCTTCACCTAGATCCTTTTCACGTAGAAAGCCAG
TCCGCAGAAACGGTGCTGACCCCGGATGAATGTCAGCTACTGGGCTATCTGGACAAGGGAAAACGCAAGC
GCAAAGAGAAAGCAGGTAGCTTGCAGTGGGCTTACATGGCGATAGCTAGACTGGGCGGTTTTATGGACAG
CAAGCGAACCGGAATTGCCAGCTGGGGCGCCCTCTGGTAAGGTTGGGAAGCCCTGCAAAGTAAACTGGAT
GGCTTTCTTGCCGCCAAGGATCTGATGGCGCAGGGGATCAAGCTCTGATCAAGAGACAGGATGAGGATCG
TTTCGCATGATTGAACAAGATGGATTGCACGCAGGTTCTCCGGCCGCTTGGGTGGAGAGGCTATTCGGCT
ATGACTGGGCACAACAGACAATCGGCTGCTCTGATGCCGCCGTGTTCCGGCTGTCAGCGCAGGGGCGCCC
GGTTCTTTTTGTCAAGACCGACCTGTCCGGTGCCCTGAATGAACTGCAAGACGAGGCAGCGCGGCTATCG
TGGCTGGCCACGACGGGCGTTCCTTGCGCAGCTGTGCTCGACGTTGTCACTGAAGCGGGAAGGGACTGGC
TGCTATTGGGCGAAGTGCCGGGGCAGGATCTCCTGTCATCTCACCTTGCTCCTGCCGAGAAAGTATCCAT
CATGGCTGATGCAATGCGGCGGCTGCATACGCTTGATCCGGCTACCTGCCCATTCGACCACCAAGCGAAA
CATCGCATCGAGCGAGCACGTACTCGGATGGAAGCCGGTCTTGTCGATCAGGATGATCTGGACGAAGAGC
ATCAGGGGCTCGCGCCAGCCGAACTGTTCGCCAGGCTCAAGGCGAGCATGCCCGACGGCGAGGATCTCGT
CGTGACCCATGGCGATGCCTGCTTGCCGAATATCATGGTGGAAAATGGCCGCTTTTCTGGATTCATCGAC
TGTGGCCGGCTGGGTGTGGCGGACCGCTATCAGGACATAGCGTTGGCTACCCGTGATATTGCTGAAGAGC
TTGGCGGCGAATGGGCTGACCGCTTCCTCGTGCTTTACGGTATCGCCGCTCCCGATTCGCAGCGCATCGC
CTTCTATCGCCTTCTTGACGAGTTCTTCTGAATTATTAACGCTTACAATTTCCTGATGCGGTATTTTCTC
CTTACGCATCTGTGCGGTATTTCACACCGCATCAGGTGGCACTTTTCGGGGAAATGTGCGCGGAACCCCT
ATTTGTTTATTTTTCTAAATACATTCAAATATGTATCCGCTCATGAGATTATCAAAAAGGATCTTCACCT
AGATCCTTTTAAATTAAAAATGAAGTTTTAAATCAATCTAAAGTATATATGAGTAAACTTGGTCTGACAG
TTACCAATGCTTAATCAGTGAGGCACCTATCTCAGCGATCTGTCTATTTCGTTCATCCATAGTTGCCTGA
CTCCCCGTCGTGTAGATAACTACGATACGGGAGGGCTTACCATCTGGCCCCAGTGCTGCAATGATACCGC
GAGACCCACGCTCACCGGCTCCAGATTTATCAGCAATAAACCAGCCAGCCGGAAGGGCCGAGCGCAGAAG
TGGTCCTGCAACTTTATCCGCCTCCATCCAGTCTATTAATTGTTGCCGGGAAGCTAGAGTAAGTAGTTCG
CCAGTTAATAGTTTGCGCAACGTTGTTGCCATTGCTACAGGCATCGTGGTGTCACGCTCGTCGTTTGGTA
TGGCTTCATTCAGCTCCGGTTCCCAACGATCAAGGCGAGTTACATGATCCCCCATGTTGTGCAAAAAAGC
GGTTAGCTCCTTCGGTCCTCCGATCGTTGTCAGAAGTAAGTTGGCCGCAGTGTTATCACTCATGGTTATG
GCAGCACTGCATAATTCTCTTACTGTCATGCCATCCGTAAGATGCTTTTCTGTGACTGGTGAGTACTCAA
CCAAGTCATTCTGAGAATAGTGTATGCGGCGACCGAGTTGCTCTTGCCCGGCGTCAATACGGGATAATAC
CGCGCCACATAGCAGAACTTTAAAAGTGCTCATCATTGGAAAACGTTCTTCGGGGCGAAAACTCTCAAGG
ATCTTACCGCTGTTGAGATCCAGTTCGATGTAACCCACTCGTGCACCCAACTGATCTTCAGCATCTTTTA
CTTTCACCAGCGTTTCTGGGTGAGCAAAAACAGGAAGGCAAAATGCCGCAAAAAAGGGAATAAGGGCGAC
ACGGAAATGTTGAATACTCATACTCTTCCTTTTTCAATATTATTGAAGCATTTATCAGGGTTATTGTCTC
ATGACCAAAATCCCTTAACGTGAGTTTTCGTTCCACTGAGCGTCAGACCCCGTAGAAAAGATCAAAGGAT
CTTCTTGAGATCCTTTTTTTCTGCGCGTAATCTGCTGCTTGCAAACAAAAAAACCACCGCTACCAGCGGT
GGTTTGTTTGCCGGATCAAGAGCTACCAACTCTTTTTCCGAAGGTAACTGGCTTCAGCAGAGCGCAGATA
CCAAATACTGTTCTTCTAGTGTAGCCGTAGTTAGGCCACCACTTCAAGAACTCTGTAGCACCGCCTACAT
ACCTCGCTCTGCTAATCCTGTTACCAGTGGCTGCTGCCAGTGGCGATAAGTCGTGTCTTACCGGGTTGGA
CTCAAGACGATAGTTACCGGATAAGGCGCAGCGGTCGGGCTGAACGGGGGGTTCGTGCACACAGCCCAGC
TTGGAGCGAACGACCTACACCGAACTGAGATACCTACAGCGTGAGCTATGAGAAAGCGCCACGCTTCCCG
AAGGGAGAAAGGCGGACAGGTATCCGGTAAGCGGCAGGGTCGGAACAGGAGAGCGCACGAGGGAGCTTCC
AGGGGGAAACGCCTGGTATCTTTATAGTCCTGTCGGGTTTCGCCACCTCTGACTTGAGCGTCGATTTTTG
TGATGCTCGTCAGGGGGGCGGAGCCTATGGAAAAACGCCAGCAACGCGGCCTTTTTACGGTTCCTGGCCT
TTTGCTGGCCTTTTGCTCACATGTTCTTTCCTGCGTTATCCCCTGATTCTGTGGATAACCGTATTACCGC
CTTTGAGTGAGCTGATACCGCTCGCCGCAGCCGAACGACCGAGCGCAGCGAGTCAGTGAGCGAGGAAGCG
GAAGAGCGCCCAATACGCAAACCGCCTCTCCCCGCGCGTTGGCCGATTCATTAATGCAGCTGGCACGACA
GGTTTCCCGACTGGAAAGCGGGCAGTGAGCGCAACGCAATTAATGTGAGTTAGCTCACTCATTAGGCACC
CCAGGCTTTACACTTTATGCTTCCGGCTCGTATGTTGTGTGGAATTGTGAGCGGATAACAATTTCACACA
GGAAACAGCTATGACCATGATTACGCCAAGCTCAGAATTAACCCTCACTAAAGGGACTAGTCCTGCAGGT
TTAAACGAATTCGCCCTT
Features (pLannotate 1.2.2; 19 found; start..end, strand, type, name):
     35..846     +  CDS            M13 gene IV (fragment) (sequence partly withheld): pIV; IV; phage assembly
    834..1214    +  rep_origin     M13 ori (sequence partly withheld): M13 bacteriophage origin of replication; arrow indicates direction of (+) strand synthesis
   1215..1283    +  CDS            lacI (fragment): lac repressor; lacI; The lac repressor binds to the lac operator to inhibit transcription in E. coli. This inhibition can be relieved by adding lactose or isopropyl-β-D-thiogalactopyranoside (IPTG).
   1491..2681    +  CDS            TcR: tetracycline efflux protein; tet; confers resistance to tetracycline
   3000..3018    -  promoter       T7 promoter: promoter for bacteriophage T7 RNA polymerase
   3021..3168    +  CDS            lacZα (fragment): LacZα fragment of β-galactosidase; lacZ fragment
   3178..3481    +  CDS            ccdB (fragment): CcdB, a bacterial toxin that poisons DNA gyrase; ccdB; Plasmids containing the ccdB gene cannot be propagated in standard E. coli strains.
   3529..3798    +  CDS            tnpA (fragment): TN5P_ECOLX - Also known as tnp. Experimental evidence at protein level: Swiss-Prot protein existence level 1. Mediates transposition of transposon Tn5 by a 'cut and paste' mechanism. First, the monomeric transposase binds the 19 bp inverted DNA repeats flanking the transposon. Then, dimerization of the DNA- bound transposase creates a synaptic DNA complex. After nicking of the first DNA strand, excision of the transposon proceeds through a series of intermediates. The transposase then mediates the insertion of the transposon at a new site by strand transfer. The activity of the wild- type tran
   3830..4624    +  CDS            NeoR/KanR: aminoglycoside phosphotransferase from Tn5; aph(3')-II (or nptII); confers resistance to neomycin, kanamycin, and G418 (Geneticin®)
   4645..4695    -  misc_feature   bom (fragment): basis of mobility region from pBR322
   4722..4781    +  promoter       AmpR promoter (fragment): bla
   4874..5734    -  CDS            AmpR: β-lactamase; bla; confers resistance to ampicillin, carbenicillin, and related antibiotics
   5735..5787    -  promoter       AmpR promoter (fragment): bla
   5858..6446    +  rep_origin     ori: high-copy-number ColE1/pMB1/pBR322/pUC origin of replication
   6629..6721    +  CDS            lacI (fragment): lac repressor; lacI; The lac repressor binds to the lac operator to inhibit transcription in E. coli. This inhibition can be relieved by adding lactose or isopropyl-β-D-thiogalactopyranoside (IPTG).
   6734..6755    +  protein_bind   CAP binding site: CAP binding activates transcription in the presence of cAMP. E. coli catabolite activator protein
   6770..6800    +  promoter       lac promoter: promoter for the E. coli lac operon
   6808..6824    +  protein_bind   lac operator: The lac repressor binds to the lac operator to inhibit transcription in E. coli. This inhibition can be relieved by adding lactose or isopropyl-β-D-thiogalactopyranoside (IPTG). lac repressor encoded by lacI
   6869..6887    +  promoter       T3 promoter: promoter for bacteriophage T3 RNA polymerase
