[The description below was written by a language model from this plasmid's Addgene catalogue record and pLannotate feature annotations shown in this document.]
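Description:
hp-50%GC-40bp-Revbindsite is a bacterial cloning plasmid built on the pCR-XL-2-TOPO backbone that stores a synthetic DNA template for single-molecule force spectroscopy. A roughly 3 kb synthetic insert, described as a 40 bp hairpin of 50% GC content with its helicase binding site in the reversed orientation, was introduced by TOPO cloning, giving a sequenced plasmid of about 6.9 kb. The stated purpose is a force-activated hairpin substrate for studying a 5'-to-3' helicase; the associated work concerns DNA substrates that generate ssDNA or designed ssDNA/dsDNA structures in situ in an optical-trapping assay. The record does not say how the final substrate is prepared from the plasmid.

The plasmid replicates at high copy in E. coli from a ColE1/pUC-type origin, and kanamycin is the listed selection, matching the Tn5-derived NeoR/KanR gene in the feature table. An intact AmpR (β-lactamase) gene is also annotated. The cloning site is framed by typical TOPO-vector elements: a lac promoter with CAP site and operator, flanking T3 and T7 promoters, and fragments of lacZα and ccdB, the toxin fusion whose disruption by an insert provides positive selection for recombinants. The region corresponding to the insert carries matches to an M13 gene IV fragment, the M13 origin, a short lacI fragment and a tetracycline-resistance coding sequence. This suggests that the long sequences around the hairpin derive from M13-based phage vector DNA, probably serving as duplex handles, although the record does not state this. The hairpin itself is not annotated. The depositor notes that the intentional hairpin interferes with sequencing unless the plasmid is first cut with BstXI.
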