Addgene plasmid #169198: hp-50%GC-40bp-Revbindsite
Purpose: Force-activating hairpin for 5'-to-3' helicase
Depositing lab: Tom Perkins. Depositing organization: University of Colorado, Boulder. Publication: Force-Activated DNA Substrates for In Situ Generation of ssDNA and Designed ssDNA/dsDNA Structures in an Optical-Trapping Assay. Taylor AMK, Okoniewski SR, Uyetake L, Perkins TT. Methods Mol Biol. 2022;2478:273-312. doi: 10.1007/978-1-0716-2229-2_10. PubMed 36063324.
Backbone
  Vector backbone: pCR-XL-2-TOPO
  Backbone size w/o insert (bp): 3956
  Vector type: Unspecified
Growth in bacteria
  Bacterial resistance: Kanamycin, 50 μg/mL
  Growth temperature: 37°C
  Growth strain: DH5alpha
  Copy number: High Copy
Gene/Insert
  Gene/Insert name: 50%GC-40bp-hairpin-binding-site-reversed
  Species: Synthetic
  Insert size (bp): 2965
  Cloning method: TOPO Cloning
  Sequencing primers: 5′ GGA TAA CAA TTT CAC ACA GGA AAC AGC TAT GAC; 3′ GGT AAC GCC AGG GTT TTC CCA GTC AC
Terms and licenses: Academic/Nonprofit Terms; Industry Terms: Not Available to Industry
Depositor comments: Because this sequence contains an intentional hairpin the plasmid should be cut with BstXI when sequencing this region.
How to cite: hp-50%GC-40bp-Revbindsite was a gift from Tom Perkins (Addgene plasmid # 169198 ; http://n2t.net/addgene:169198 ; RRID:Addgene_169198)
